Addgene plasmid #20112: pDUET-ctCPR-trAMO
Depositing lab: Jay Keasling. Depositing organization: University of California, Berkeley. Publication: Engineering Escherichia coli for production of functionalized terpenoids using plant P450s. Chang MC, Eachus RA, Trieu W, Ro DK, Keasling JD. Nat Chem Biol. 2007 May . 3(5):274-7. 10.1038/nchembio875 PubMed 17438551.
Backbone
  Vector backbone: pETDuet-1
  Backbone manufacturer: Novagen
  Backbone size w/o insert (bp): 5420
  Vector type: Bacterial Expression, Synthetic Biology
Growth in bacteria
  Bacterial resistance: Ampicillin, 100 μg/mL
  Growth temperature: 37°C
  Growth strain: DH5alpha
  Copy number: Low Copy
Gene/Insert
  Gene/Insert name: p450 reductase and truncated amorphadiene oxidase (alt name: CPR and AMO)
  Species: c. tropicalis, a. annua
  Cloning method: Restriction Enzyme
  Sequencing primers: 5′ n/a
Terms and licenses: Academic/Nonprofit Terms; Industry Terms: Not Available to Industry
How to cite: pDUET-ctCPR-trAMO was a gift from Jay Keasling (Addgene plasmid # 20112 ; http://n2t.net/addgene:20112 ; RRID:Addgene_20112)
