[The description below was written by a language model from this plasmid's Addgene catalogue record.]
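Description:
pDUET-ctCPR-trAMO is a bacterial co-expression plasmid built on the pETDuet-1 backbone (5420 bp without insert), catalogued for bacterial expression and synthetic biology. It is propagated in E. coli under ampicillin selection and is recorded as low copy. The pETDuet-1 design is generally known for carrying two separate cloning sites, each behind its own T7lac promoter, so that two proteins can be produced from one plasmid in a host supplying T7 RNA polymerase. No feature table accompanies this entry, so the exact placement of each gene, the promoters driving them, and any tags are not stated in the record.

The payload is a pair of genes: a cytochrome P450 reductase (CPR) from Candida tropicalis and a truncated form of amorphadiene oxidase (AMO) from Artemisia annua, inserted by restriction enzyme cloning. AMO is a plant P450 that oxidizes the sesquiterpene amorphadiene, and P450s of this class depend on a partner reductase to deliver electrons from NADPH, which explains why the two are expressed together. The "tr" in the name indicates truncation of the oxidase. The record does not say which residues were removed, although shortening the N-terminal membrane-anchoring region is a common way to improve expression of plant P450s in bacteria.

The associated publication concerns engineering E. coli to produce functionalized terpenoids using plant P450s. This fits use of the plasmid to test a reductase and P450 combination for in vivo oxidation of amorphadiene in an engineered bacterial host.
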