>Addgene plasmid #20112 | pDUET-ctCPR-trAMO | addgene partial sequence | sequence record 25820 | pBRrevBam 5'-GGTGATGTCGGCGATATAGG-3'
NNNNNNTNNNGCGCNGGTGATGCCGGCCACGATGCGTCCGGCGTAGAGGATCGAGATCGATCTCGATCCC
GCGAAATTAATACGACTCACTATAGGGGAATTGTGAGCGGATAACAATTCCCCTCTAGAAATAATTTTGT
TTAACTTTAAGAAGGAGATATACCATGGCGCTGGATAAACTGGATCTGTATGTGATCATTACGCTGGTAG
TTGCGGTTGCTGCTTATTTCGCGAAGAACCAGTTTCTGGACCAGCCGCAGGACACCGGCTTCCTGAACAC
CGATTCTGGCAGCAACTCTCGTGACGTACTGTCTACCCTGAAGAAGAACAACAAGAACACTCTGCTGCTG
TTCGGCAGCCAGACTGGCACCGCTGAGGATTACGCGAACAAACTGTCTCGTGAACTGCATTCCCGCTTCG
GTCTGAAGACTATGGTTGCGGATTTCGCAGACTACGACTGGGACAATTTCGGCGACATCACCGAAGACAT
CCTGGTGTTCTTTATCGTGGCCACGTACGGCGAAGGCGAACCGACCGATAACGCAGATGAATTTCACACG
TGGCTGACGGAGGAGGCTGACACCCTGTCCACCCTGAAGTACACCGTTTTCGGTCTGGGTAACAGCACCT
ATGAGTTCTTCAACGCTATCGGTCGTAAATTTGACCGTCTGCTGTCTGAAAAAGGGTGGTGATCGTTNNC
GCGGNATTNNNGCTNNNNNGNNNAGANNNACTGTACCTGNNNANCCTGGGATGAAGGATTTCATGGGCTT
GGAAAAGACAACGTTTTTCGTATGCACTGAAAGAACCGATCTGAAATTTTC
